Addgene plasmid #51493: pLSL
Purpose: (Empty Backbone) T-DNA destination plasmid. Contains the bean yellow dwarf virus cis-acting elements (LIR and SIR) in an LIR-SIR-LIR orientation. Contains attR1 and attR2 sites between the LIR and SIR sequence.
Depositing lab: Daniel Voytas. Depositing organization: University of Minnesota. Publication: DNA Replicons for Plant Genome Engineering. Baltes NJ, Gil-Humanes J, Cermak T, Atkins PA, Voytas DF. Plant Cell. 2014 Jan;26(1):151-63. doi: 10.1105/tpc.113.119792 PubMed 24443519.
Backbone
  Vector backbone: pCAMBIA1300
  Backbone size (bp): 12921
  Modifications to backbone: Inserted cis-acting replicational elements from the bean yellow dwarf virus in an LIR-SIR-LIR orientation.
  Vector type: plant T-DNA plasmid
  Promoter: virion-sense LIR and 2x35S
  Selectable markers: Hygromycin
Growth in bacteria
  Bacterial resistance: Chloramphenicol and Kanamycin, 25 & 50 μg/mL
  Growth temperature: 37°C
  Growth strain: ccdB Survival
  Copy number: High Copy
Gene/Insert
  Cloning method: Gateway Cloning
  Sequencing primers: 5′ atatccagctgaacggtc; 3′ gtaagtttcacttcacacatt
Resource information
  A portion of this plasmid was derived from a plasmid made by: The sequence for the cis-acting bean yellow dwarf virus replicational elements synthesized on g-Blocks, primers, and long oligos. These elements were fused together before insertion into pCAMBIA1300.
Terms and licenses: Academic/Nonprofit Terms; Industry Terms: Not Available to Industry
Depositor comments: Note that there may be some minor discrepancies between Addgene's quality control sequence and the depositor's assembled sequence. These discrepancies are not in functionally relevant regions of the plasmid.
How to cite: pLSL was a gift from Daniel Voytas (Addgene plasmid # 51493 ; http://n2t.net/addgene:51493 ; RRID:Addgene_51493)
