[The description below was written by a language model from this plasmid's Addgene catalogue record and pLannotate feature annotations shown in this document.]
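Description:
pLSL is an empty Gateway destination vector built on the pCAMBIA1300 binary backbone for Agrobacterium-mediated T-DNA delivery into plants. It carries the cis-acting replication elements of bean yellow dwarf virus (BeYDV), a geminivirus, arranged as long intergenic region, short intergenic region, long intergenic region (LIR-SIR-LIR). The feature table does not annotate the LIR and SIR directly. Short fragments matching the BeYDV movement protein and Rep/RepA coding sequences appear in two places, consistent with viral sequence flanking the duplicated intergenic regions. With this layout, DNA between the two LIRs can be released from the T-DNA and amplified as a circular replicon by rolling-circle replication. No intact Rep gene is annotated, so replication presumably depends on Rep supplied in trans.

Between the first LIR and the SIR lies a standard Gateway cassette: attR1 and attR2 flank a chloramphenicol resistance gene and the ccdB gyrase toxin. An LR reaction replaces the cassette with sequence from an entry clone. The unrecombined plasmid must be grown in a ccdB-tolerant strain. The record lists the virion-sense LIR promoter and a 2x35S promoter; the latter is annotated downstream of attR2, just ahead of the second LIR region. A separate enhanced 35S promoter drives hygromycin phosphotransferase with a CaMV polyadenylation signal, which provides plant selection next to the left border.

Outside the T-DNA borders, the backbone carries kanamycin resistance, a high-copy ColE1-type origin with the bom site for E. coli, and the pVS1 origin with RepA and StaA for stable maintenance in Agrobacterium. The associated work concerns DNA replicons for plant genome engineering, so pLSL serves to load user-chosen cargo onto an amplifying geminiviral replicon.
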