Features (pLannotate 1.2.2; 35 found; start..end, strand, type, name):
    316..375     +  CDS            MP_BEYDV (fragment): Protein inferred from homology: Swiss-Prot protein existence level 3. Involved in the viral transport within, and between cells. From Bean yellow dwarf virus (BeYDV).
    473..509     +  ncRNA          PK1-TEV CVMV: Accession: RF01102 - 5'-leader pseudoknot of TEV/CVMV
    529..653     +  protein_bind   attR1: mutant version of attR; recombination site for the Gateway® LR reaction LR Clonase™
    678..708     +  promoter       lac UV5 promoter: E. coli lac promoter with an "up" mutation
    732..761     +  promoter       cat promoter (fragment): promoter of the E. coli cat gene encoding chloramphenicol acetyltransferase
    762..1442    +  CDS            CmR: chloramphenicol acetyltransferase confers resistance to chloramphenicol
   1599..1757    +  CDS            ccdA (fragment): CCDA_ECO57 - Also known as H, letA. Experimental evidence at protein level: Swiss-Prot protein existence level 1. Antitoxin component of a type II toxin-antitoxin (TA) system which inhibits the post-segregational killing (PSK) of plasmid-free cells, also referred to as a plasmid addiction system. Binds to and blocks the activity of CcdB; will also remove bound CcdB protein from the CcdB-GyrA complex by forming a CcdA-CcdB complex, a process termed rejuvenation. Functions as a transcriptional corepressor for the ccdAB operon, repression also requires CcdB (By similarity). From Escherichia coli
   1762..2067    +  CDS            ccdB: CcdB, a bacterial toxin that poisons DNA gyrase; ccdB; Plasmids containing the ccdB gene cannot be propagated in standard E. coli strains.
   2108..2232    -  protein_bind   attR2: mutant version of attR; recombination site for the Gateway® LR reaction LR Clonase™
   2444..2566    -  CDS            REP_WDVS (fragment): Experimental evidence at protein level: Swiss-Prot protein existence level 1. Essential for the replication of viral ssDNA. The closed circular ssDNA genome is first converted to a superhelical dsDNA. Rep binds a specific region at the genome origin of replication. It introduces an endonucleolytic nick within the conserved sequence 5'- TAATATTAC-3' in the intergenic region of the genome present in all geminiviruses, thereby initiating the rolling circle replication (RCR). Following cleavage, binds covalently to the 5'-phosphate of DNA as a tyrosyl ester. The cleavage gives rise to a free 3'-OH
   2672..3343    +  promoter       CaMV 35S promoter (enhanced): cauliflower mosaic virus 35S promoter with a duplicated enhancer region
   3345..3363    -  misc_feature   MCS (fragment): pUC18/19 multiple cloning site
   3362..3401    +  promoter       minimal CaMV 35S promoter (fragment): minimal 35S promoter from cauliflower mosaic virus
   3432..3647    -  CDS            REPA_BEYDV (fragment): Experimental evidence at protein level: Swiss-Prot protein existence level 1. Implicated in enhancement of V-sense gene expression. Acts a an inhibitor of C-sense gene transcription. From Bean yellow dwarf virus (BeYDV).
   3942..4001    +  CDS            MP_BEYDV (fragment): Protein inferred from homology: Swiss-Prot protein existence level 3. Involved in the viral transport within, and between cells. From Bean yellow dwarf virus (BeYDV).
   4000..4045    -  misc_feature   MCS (fragment): pUC18/19 multiple cloning site
   4077..4099    -  protein_bind   lac operator (fragment): The lac repressor binds to the lac operator to inhibit transcription in E. coli. This inhibition can be relieved by adding lactose or isopropyl-β-D-thiogalactopyranoside (IPTG). lac repressor encoded by lacI
   4103..4133    -  promoter       lac promoter: promoter for the E. coli lac operon
   4148..4169    -  protein_bind   CAP binding site: CAP binding activates transcription in the presence of cAMP. E. coli catabolite activator protein
   4182..4270    -  CDS            lacI (fragment): lac repressor; lacI; The lac repressor binds to the lac operator to inhibit transcription in E. coli. This inhibition can be relieved by adding lactose or isopropyl-β-D-thiogalactopyranoside (IPTG).
   4360..5037    +  promoter       CaMV 35S promoter (enhanced): cauliflower mosaic virus 35S promoter with a duplicated enhancer region
   5105..6130    +  CDS            HygR: hygromycin B phosphotransferase confers resistance to hygromycin
   6171..6345    +  polyA_signal   CaMV poly(A) signal: cauliflower mosaic virus polyadenylation signal
   6423..6447    -  misc_feature   LB T-DNA repeat: left border repeat from nopaline C58 T-DNA
   6872..7666    +  CDS            KanR: aminoglycoside phosphotransferase; aphA-3; confers resistance to kanamycin
   7753..8341    +  rep_origin     ori: high-copy-number ColE1/pMB1/pBR322/pUC origin of replication
   8527..8667    -  misc_feature   bom: basis of mobility region from pBR322
   8769..8808    -  CDS            rop (fragment): Rop protein, which maintains plasmids at low copy number; rop
   9011..9205    -  rep_origin     pVS1 oriV: origin of replication for the Pseudomonas plasmid pVS1 (Heeb et al., 2000)
   9271..10339   -  CDS            pVS1 RepA (fragment): replication protein from the Pseudomonas plasmid pVS1 (Heeb et al., 2000)
  10772..11401   -  CDS            pVS1 StaA: stability protein from the Pseudomonas plasmid pVS1 (Heeb et al., 2000)
  11961..12362   -  CDS            Y4CG_SINFN (fragment): Protein inferred from homology: Swiss-Prot protein existence level 3. From Sinorhizobium fredii (strain NBRC 101917 / NGR234).
  12701..12725   -  misc_feature   RB T-DNA repeat: right border repeat from nopaline C58 T-DNA
  12791..12945   -  CDS            lacZα (fragment): LacZα fragment of β-galactosidase; lacZ fragment
  12948..9       -  misc_feature   MCS (fragment) (across the origin): pUC18/19 multiple cloning site
>Addgene plasmid #51493 | pLSL | depositor full sequence | sequence record 78588 | pLSL sequence 12958 bps
CCTGCAGGTAGCAGAAGGCATGTTGTTGTGACTCCGAGGGGTTGCCTCAAACTCTATCTTATAACCGGCG
TGGAGGCATGGAGGCAGGGGTATTTTGGTCATTTTAATAGATAGTGGAAAATGACGTGGAATTTACTTAA
AGACGAAGTCTTTGCGACAAGGGGGGGCCCACGCCGAATTTAATATTACCGGCGTGGCCCCCCCTTATCG
CGAGTGCTTTAGCACGAGCGGTCCAGATTTAAAGTAGAAAATTTCCCGCCCACTAGGGTTAAAGGTGTTC
ACACTATAAAAGCATATACGATGTGATGGTATTTGATGGAGCGTATATTGTATCAGGTATTTCCGTTGGA
TACGAATTATTCGTACGACCCTCCCTAAGATTCTTGATTGTTTATAAAACCAAATCTCATTGTCTTTGTT
GTGTATTGTTTGCAGGACGTCGAGAGTTCTCAACACAACATATACAAAACAAACGAATCTCAAGCAATCA
AGCATTCTACTTCTATTGCAGCAATTTAAATCATTTCTACAAGTTTGTACAAAAAAGCTGAACGAGAAAC
GTAAAATGATATAAATATCAATATATTAAATTAGATTTTGCATAAAAAACAGACTACATAATACTGTAAA
ACACAACATATCCAGTCACTATGGCGGCCGCATTAGGCACCCCAGGCTTTACACTTTATGCTTCCGGCTC
GTATAATGTGTGGATTTTGAGTTAGGATCCGTCGAGATTTTCAGGAGCTAAGGAAGCTAAAATGGAGAAA
AAAATCACTGGATATACCACCGTTGATATATCCCAATGGCATCGTAAAGAACATTTTGAGGCATTTCAGT
CAGTTGCTCAATGTACCTATAACCAGACCGTTCAGCTGGATATTACGGCCTTTTTAAAGACCGTAAAGAA
AAATAAGCACAAGTTTTATCCGGCCTTTATTCACATTCTTGCCCGCCTGATGAATGCTCATCCGGAATTC
CGTATGGCAATGAAAGACGGTGAGCTGGTGATATGGGATAGTGTTCACCCTTGTTACACCGTTTTCCATG
AGCAAACTGAAACGTTTTCATCGCTCTGGAGTGAATACCACGACGATTTCCGGCAGTTTCTACACATATA
TTCGCAAGATGTGGCGTGTTACGGTGAAAACCTGGCCTATTTCCCTAAAGGGTTTATTGAGAATATGTTT
TTCGTCTCAGCCAATCCCTGGGTGAGTTTCACCAGTTTTGATTTAAACGTGGCCAATATGGACAACTTCT
TCGCCCCCGTTTTCACCATGGGCAAATATTATACGCAAGGCGACAAGGTGCTGATGCCGCTGGCGATTCA
GGTTCATCATGCCGTTTGTGATGGCTTCCATGTCGGCAGAATGCTTAATGAATTACAACAGTACTGCGAT
GAGTGGCAGGCGGGGCGTAATCTAGAGGATCCGGCTTACTAAAAGCCAGATAACAGTATGCGTATTTGCG
CGCTGATTTTTGCGGTATAAGAATATATACTGATATGTATACCCGAAGTATGTCAAAAAGAGGTATGCTA
TGAAGCAGCGTATTACAGTGACAGTTGACAGCGACAGCTATCAGTTGCTCAAGGCATATATGATGTCAAT
ATCTCCGGTCTGGTAAGCACAACCATGCAGAATGAAGCCCGTCGTCTGCGTGCCGAACGCTGGAAAGCGG
AAAATCAGGAAGGGATGGCTGAGGTCGCCCGGTTTATTGAAATGAACGGCTCTTTTGCTGACGAGAACAG
GGGCTGGTGAAATGCAGTTTAAGGTTTACACCTATAAAAGAGAGAGCCGTTATCGTCTGTTTGTGGATGT
ACAGAGTGATATTATTGACACGCCCGGGCGACGGATGGTGATCCCCCTGGCCAGTGCACGTCTGCTGTCA
GATAAAGTCCCCCGTGAACTTTACCCGGTGGTGCATATCGGGGATGAAAGCTGGCGCATGATGACCACCG
ATATGGCCAGTGTGCCGGTCTCCGTTATCGGGGAAGAAGTGGCTGATCTCAGCCACCGCGAAAATGACAT
CAAAAACGCCATTAACCTGATGTTCTGGGGAATATAAATGTCAGGCTCCCTTATACACAGCCAGTCTGCA
GGTCGACCATAGTGACTGGATATGTTGTGTTTTACAGTATTATGTAGTCTGTTTTTTATGCAAAATCTAA
TTTAATATATTGATATTTATATCATTTTACGTTTCTCGTTCAGCTTTCTTGTACAAAGTGGTGAGTGTAC
TTCAAGTCAGTGGGAAATCAATAAAATGATTATTTTATGAATATATTTCATTGTGCAAGTAGATAGAAAT
TACATATGTTACATAACACACGAAATAAACAAAAAAAGACAATCCAAAAACAAACACCCCAAAAAAAATA
ATCACTTTAGATAAACTCGTATGAGGAGAGGCACGTTCAGTGACTCGACGATTCCCGAGCAAAAAAAGTC
TCCCCGTCACACATGTAGTGGGTGACGCAATTATCTTTAAAGTAATCCTTCTGTTGACTTGTCATTGATA
ACATCCAGTCTTCGTCAGGATTGCAAAGAATTATAGAAGGGATCCCACTCGAGCCAAGCTTGGCGTGTCT
GCAGGTCAACATGGTGGAGCACGACACACTTGTCTACTCCAAAAATATCAAAGATACAGTCTCAGAAGAC
CAAAGGGCAATTGAGACTTTTCAACAAAGGGTAATATCCGGAAACCTCCTCGGATTCCATTGCCCAGCTA
TCTGTCACTTTATTGTGAAGATAGTGGAAAAGGAAGGTGGCTCCTACAAATGCCATCATTGCGATAAAGG
AAAGGCCATCGTTGAAGATGCCTCTGCCGACAGTGGTCCCAAAGATGGACCCCCACCCACGAGGAGCATC
GTGGAAAAAGAAGACGTTCCAACCACGTCTTCAAAGCAAGTGGATTGATGTGATAACATGGTGGAGCACG
ACACACTTGTCTACTCCAAAAATATCAAAGATACAGTCTCAGAAGACCAAAGGGCAATTGAGACTTTTCA
ACAAAGGGTAATATCCGGAAACCTCCTCGGATTCCATTGCCCAGCTATCTGTCACTTTATTGTGAAGATA
GTGGAAAAGGAAGGTGGCTCCTACAAATGCCATCATTGCGATAAAGGAAAGGCCATCGTTGAAGATGCCT
CTGCCGACAGTGGTCCCAAAGATGGACCCCCACCCACGAGGAGCATCGTGGAAAAAGAAGACGTTCCAAC
CACGTCTTCAAAGCAAGTGGATTGATGTGATATCTCCACTGACGTAAGGGATGACGCACAATCCCACTAT
CCTTCGCAAGACCCTTCCTCTATATAAGGAAGTTCATTTCATTTGGAGAGGACCTCGACTCTAGAGGATC
CCCCTTCCTCTATATAAGGAAGTTCATTTCATTTGGAGAGGTAAGTTTCACTTCACACATTATTACTGTC
TTCTAATACAAGGTTTTTTATCAAGCTGGAGAAGAGCATGATAGTGGGTAGTGCCATCTTGATGAAGCTC
AGAAGCAACACCAAGGAAGAAAATAAGAAAAGGTGTGAGTTTCTCCCAGAGAAACTGGAATAAATCATCT
CTTTGAGATGAGCACTTGGGATAGGTAAGGAAAACATATTTAGATTGGAGTCTGAAGTTCTTACTAGCAG
AAGGCATGTTGTTGTGACTCCGAGGGGTTGCCTCAAACTCTATCTTATAACCGGCGTGGAGGCATGGAGG
CAGGGGTATTTTGGTCATTTTAATAGATAGTGGAAAATGACGTGGAATTTACTTAAAGACGAAGTCTTTG
CGACAAGGGGGGGCCCACGCCGAATTTAATATTACCGGCGTGGCCCCCCCTTATCGCGAGTGCTTTAGCA
CGAGCGGTCCAGATTTAAAGTAGAAAATTTCCCGCCCACTAGGGTTAAAGGTGTTCACACTATAAAAGCA
TATACGATGTGATGGTATTTGATGGAGCGTATATTGTATCAGGTATTTCCGTTGGATACGAATTATTCGT
ACGACCCTCCCTGCAGGTCGACTCTAGAGGATCCCCGGGTACCGAGCTCGAATTCGTAATCATGGTCATA
GCTGTTTCCTGTGTGAAATTGTTATCCGCTCACAATTCCACACAACATACGAGCCGGAAGCATAAAGTGT
AAAGCCTGGGGTGCCTAATGAGTGAGCTAACTCACATTAATTGCGTTGCGCTCACTGCCCGCTTTCCAGT
CGGGAAACCTGTCGTGCCAGCTGCATTAATGAATCGGCCAACGCGCGGGGAGAGGCGGTTTGCGTATTGG
CTAGAGCAGCTTGCCAACATGGTGGAGCACGACACTCTCGTCTACTCCAAGAATATCAAAGATACAGTCT
CAGAAGACCAAAGGGCTATTGAGACTTTTCAACAAAGGGTAATATCGGGAAACCTCCTCGGATTCCATTG
CCCAGCTATCTGTCACTTCATCAAAAGGACAGTAGAAAAGGAAGGTGGCACCTACAAATGCCATCATTGC
GATAAAGGAAAGGCTATCGTTCAAGATGCCTCTGCCGACAGTGGTCCCAAAGATGGACCCCCACCCACGA
GGAGCATCGTGGAAAAAGAAGACGTTCCAACCACGTCTTCAAAGCAAGTGGATTGATGTGATAACATGGT
GGAGCACGACACTCTCGTCTACTCCAAGAATATCAAAGATACAGTCTCAGAAGACCAAAGGGCTATTGAG
ACTTTTCAACAAAGGGTAATATCGGGAAACCTCCTCGGATTCCATTGCCCAGCTATCTGTCACTTCATCA
AAAGGACAGTAGAAAAGGAAGGTGGCACCTACAAATGCCATCATTGCGATAAAGGAAAGGCTATCGTTCA
AGATGCCTCTGCCGACAGTGGTCCCAAAGATGGACCCCCACCCACGAGGAGCATCGTGGAAAAAGAAGAC
GTTCCAACCACGTCTTCAAAGCAAGTGGATTGATGTGATATCTCCACTGACGTAAGGGATGACGCACAAT
CCCACTATCCTTCGCAAGACCTTCCTCTATATAAGGAAGTTCATTTCATTTGGAGAGGACACGCTGAAAT
CACCAGTCTCTCTCTACAAATCTATCTCTCTCGAGCTTTCGCAGATCCGGGGGGGCAATGAGATATGAAA
AAGCCTGAACTCACCGCGACGTCTGTCGAGAAGTTTCTGATCGAAAAGTTCGACAGCGTCTCCGACCTGA
TGCAGCTCTCGGAGGGCGAAGAATCTCGTGCTTTCAGCTTCGATGTAGGAGGGCGTGGATATGTCCTGCG
GGTAAATAGCTGCGCCGATGGTTTCTACAAAGATCGTTATGTTTATCGGCACTTTGCATCGGCCGCGCTC
CCGATTCCGGAAGTGCTTGACATTGGGGAGTTTAGCGAGAGCCTGACCTATTGCATCTCCCGCCGTGCAC
AGGGTGTCACGTTGCAAGACCTGCCTGAAACCGAACTGCCCGCTGTTCTACAACCGGTCGCGGAGGCTAT
GGATGCGATCGCTGCGGCCGATCTTAGCCAGACGAGCGGGTTCGGCCCATTCGGACCGCAAGGAATCGGT
CAATACACTACATGGCGTGATTTCATATGCGCGATTGCTGATCCCCATGTGTATCACTGGCAAACTGTGA
TGGACGACACCGTCAGTGCGTCCGTCGCGCAGGCTCTCGATGAGCTGATGCTTTGGGCCGAGGACTGCCC
CGAAGTCCGGCACCTCGTGCACGCGGATTTCGGCTCCAACAATGTCCTGACGGACAATGGCCGCATAACA
GCGGTCATTGACTGGAGCGAGGCGATGTTCGGGGATTCCCAATACGAGGTCGCCAACATCTTCTTCTGGA
GGCCGTGGTTGGCTTGTATGGAGCAGCAGACGCGCTACTTCGAGCGGAGGCATCCGGAGCTTGCAGGATC
GCCACGACTCCGGGCGTATATGCTCCGCATTGGTCTTGACCAACTCTATCAGAGCTTGGTTGACGGCAAT
TTCGATGATGCAGCTTGGGCGCAGGGTCGATGCGACGCAATCGTCCGATCCGGAGCCGGGACTGTCGGGC
GTACACAAATCGCCCGCAGAAGCGCGGCCGTCTGGACCGATGGCTGTGTAGAAGTACTCGCCGATAGTGG
AAACCGACGCCCCAGCACTCGTCCGAGGGCAAAGAAATAGAGTAGATGCCGACGCGGATCTGTCGATCGA
CAAGCTCGAGTTTCTCCATAATAATGTGTGAGTAGTTCCCAGATAAGGGAATTAGGGTTCCTATAGGGTT
TCGCTCATGTGTTGAGCATATAAGAAACCCTTAGTATGTATTTGTATTTGTAAAATACTTCTATCAATAA
AATTTCTAATTCCTAAAACCAAAATCCAGTACTAAAATCCAGATCCCCCGAATTAATTCGGCGTTAATTC
AGTACATTAAAAACGTCCGCAATGTGTTATTAAGTTGTCTAAGCGTCAATTTGTTTACACCACAATATAT
CCTGCCACCAGCCAGCCAACAGCTCCCCGACCGGCAGCTCGGCACAAAATCACCACTCGATACAGGCAGC
CCATCAGTCCGGGACGGCGTCAGCGGGAGAGCCGTTGTAAGGCGGCAGACTTTGCTCATGTTACCGATGC
TATTCGGAAGAACGGCAACTAAGCTGCCGGGTTTGAAACACGGATGATCTCGCGGAGGGTAGCATGTTGA
TTGTAACGATGACAGAGCGTTGCTGCCTGTGATCACCGCGGTTTCAAAATCGGCTCCGTCGATACTATGT
TATACGCCAACTTTGAAAACAACTTTGAAAAAGCTGTTTTCTGGTATTTAAGGTTTTAGAATGCAAGGAA
CAGTGAATTGGAGTTCGTCTTGTTATAATTAGCTTCTTGGGGTATCTTTAAATACTGTAGAAAAGAGGAA
GGAAATAATAAATGGCTAAAATGAGAATATCACCGGAATTGAAAAAACTGATCGAAAAATACCGCTGCGT
AAAAGATACGGAAGGAATGTCTCCTGCTAAGGTATATAAGCTGGTGGGAGAAAATGAAAACCTATATTTA
AAAATGACGGACAGCCGGTATAAAGGGACCACCTATGATGTGGAACGGGAAAAGGACATGATGCTATGGC
TGGAAGGAAAGCTGCCTGTTCCAAAGGTCCTGCACTTTGAACGGCATGATGGCTGGAGCAATCTGCTCAT
GAGTGAGGCCGATGGCGTCCTTTGCTCGGAAGAGTATGAAGATGAACAAAGCCCTGAAAAGATTATCGAG
CTGTATGCGGAGTGCATCAGGCTCTTTCACTCCATCGACATATCGGATTGTCCCTATACGAATAGCTTAG
ACAGCCGCTTAGCCGAATTGGATTACTTACTGAATAACGATCTGGCCGATGTGGATTGCGAAAACTGGGA
AGAAGACACTCCATTTAAAGATCCGCGCGAGCTGTATGATTTTTTAAAGACGGAAAAGCCCGAAGAGGAA
CTTGTCTTTTCCCACGGCGACCTGGGAGACAGCAACATCTTTGTGAAAGATGGCAAAGTAAGTGGCTTTA
TTGATCTTGGGAGAAGCGGCAGGGCGGACAAGTGGTATGACATTGCCTTCTGCGTCCGGTCGATCAGGGA
GGATATCGGGGAAGAACAGTATGTCGAGCTATTTTTTGACTTACTGGGGATCAAGCCTGATTGGGAGAAA
ATAAAATATTATATTTTACTGGATGAATTGTTTTAGTACCTAGAATGCATGACCAAAATCCCTTAACGTG
AGTTTTCGTTCCACTGAGCGTCAGACCCCGTAGAAAAGATCAAAGGATCTTCTTGAGATCCTTTTTTTCT
GCGCGTAATCTGCTGCTTGCAAACAAAAAAACCACCGCTACCAGCGGTGGTTTGTTTGCCGGATCAAGAG
CTACCAACTCTTTTTCCGAAGGTAACTGGCTTCAGCAGAGCGCAGATACCAAATACTGTCCTTCTAGTGT
AGCCGTAGTTAGGCCACCACTTCAAGAACTCTGTAGCACCGCCTACATACCTCGCTCTGCTAATCCTGTT
ACCAGTGGCTGCTGCCAGTGGCGATAAGTCGTGTCTTACCGGGTTGGACTCAAGACGATAGTTACCGGAT
AAGGCGCAGCGGTCGGGCTGAACGGGGGGTTCGTGCACACAGCCCAGCTTGGAGCGAACGACCTACACCG
AACTGAGATACCTACAGCGTGAGCTATGAGAAAGCGCCACGCTTCCCGAAGGGAGAAAGGCGGACAGGTA
TCCGGTAAGCGGCAGGGTCGGAACAGGAGAGCGCACGAGGGAGCTTCCAGGGGGAAACGCCTGGTATCTT
TATAGTCCTGTCGGGTTTCGCCACCTCTGACTTGAGCGTCGATTTTTGTGATGCTCGTCAGGGGGGCGGA
GCCTATGGAAAAACGCCAGCAACGCGGCCTTTTTACGGTTCCTGGCCTTTTGCTGGCCTTTTGCTCACAT
GTTCTTTCCTGCGTTATCCCCTGATTCTGTGGATAACCGTATTACCGCCTTTGAGTGAGCTGATACCGCT
CGCCGCAGCCGAACGACCGAGCGCAGCGAGTCAGTGAGCGAGGAAGCGGAAGAGCGCCTGATGCGGTATT
TTCTCCTTACGCATCTGTGCGGTATTTCACACCGCATATGGTGCACTCTCAGTACAATCTGCTCTGATGC
CGCATAGTTAAGCCAGTATACACTCCGCTATCGCTACGTGACTGGGTCATGGCTGCGCCCCGACACCCGC
CAACACCCGCTGACGCGCCCTGACGGGCTTGTCTGCTCCCGGCATCCGCTTACAGACAAGCTGTGACCGT
CTCCGGGAGCTGCATGTGTCAGAGGTTTTCACCGTCATCACCGAAACGCGCGAGGCAGGGTGCCTTGATG
TGGGCGCCGGCGGTCGAGTGGCGACGGCGCGGCTTGTCCGCGCCCTGGTAGATTGCCTGGCCGTAGGCCA
GCCATTTTTGAGCGGCCAGCGGCCGCGATAGGCCGACGCGAAGCGGCGGGGCGTAGGGAGCGCAGCGACC
GAAGGGTAGGCGCTTTTTGCAGCTCTTCGGCTGTGCGCTGGCCAGACAGTTATGCACAGGCCAGGCGGGT
TTTAAGAGTTTTAATAAGTTTTAAAGAGTTTTAGGCGGAAAAATCGCCTTTTTTCTCTTTTATATCAGTC
ACTTACATGTGTGACCGGTTCCCAATGTACGGCTTTGGGTTCCCAATGTACGGGTTCCGGTTCCCAATGT
ACGGCTTTGGGTTCCCAATGTACGTGCTATCCACAGGAAAGAGACCTTTTCGACCTTTTTCCCCTGCTAG
GGCAATTTGCCCTAGCATCTGCTCCGTACATTAGGAACCGGCGGATGCTTCGCCCTCGATCAGGTTGCGG
TAGCGCATGACTAGGATCGGGCCAGCCTGCCCCGCCTCCTCCTTCAAATCGTACTCCGGCAGGTCATTTG
ACCCGATCAGCTTGCGCACGGTGAAACAGAACTTCTTGAACTCTCCGGCGCTGCCACTGCGTTCGTAGAT
CGTCTTGAACAACCATCTGGCTTCTGCCTTGCCTGCGGCGCGGCGTGCCAGGCGGTAGAGAAAACGGCCG
ATGCCGGGATCGATCAAAAAGTAATCGGGGTGAACCGTCAGCACGTCCGGGTTCTTGCCTTCTGTGATCT
CGCGGTACATCCAATCAGCTAGCTCGATCTCGATGTACTCCGGCCGCCCGGTTTCGCTCTTTACGATCTT
GTAGCGGCTAATCAAGGCTTCACCCTCGGATACCGTCACCAGGCGGCCGTTCTTGGCCTTCTTCGTACGC
TGCATGGCAACGTGCGTGGTGTTTAACCGAATGCAGGTTTCTACCAGGTCGTCTTTCTGCTTTCCGCCAT
CGGCTCGCCGGCAGAACTTGAGTACGTCCGCAACGTGTGGACGGAACACGCGGCCGGGCTTGTCTCCCTT
CCCTTCCCGGTATCGGTTCATGGATTCGGTTAGATGGGAAACCGCCATCAGTACCAGGTCGTAATCCCAC
ACACTGGCCATGCCGGCCGGCCCTGCGGAAACCTCTACGTGCCCGTCTGGAAGCTCGTAGCGGATCACCT
CGCCAGCTCGTCGGTCACGCTTCGACAGACGGAAAACGGCCACGTCCATGATGCTGCGACTATCGCGGGT
GCCCACGTCATAGAGCATCGGAACGAAAAAATCTGGTTGCTCGTCGCCCTTGGGCGGCTTCCTAATCGAC
GGCGCACCGGCTGCCGGCGGTTGCCGGGATTCTTTGCGGATTCGATCAGCGGCCGCTTGCCACGATTCAC
CGGGGCGTGCTTCTGCCTCGATGCGTTGCCGCTGGGCGGCCTGCGCGGCCTTCAACTTCTCCACCAGGTC
ATCACCCAGCGCCGCGCCGATTTGTACCGGGCCGGATGGTTTGCGACCGTCACGCCGATTCCTCGGGCTT
GGGGGTTCCAGTGCCATTGCAGGGCCGGCAGACAACCCAGCCGCTTACGCCTGGCCAACCGCCCGTTCCT
CCACACATGGGGCATTCCACGGCGTCGGTGCCTGGTTGTTCTTGATTTTCCATGCCGCCTCCTTTAGCCG
CTAAAATTCATCTACTCATTTATTCATTTGCTCATTTACTCTGGTAGCTGCGCGATGTATTCAGATAGCA
GCTCGGTAATGGTCTTGCCTTGGCGTACCGCGTACATCTTCAGCTTGGTGTGATCCTCCGCCGGCAACTG
AAAGTTGACCCGCTTCATGGCTGGCGTGTCTGCCAGGCTGGCCAACGTTGCAGCCTTGCTGCTGCGTGCG
CTCGGACGGCCGGCACTTAGCGTGTTTGTGCTTTTGCTCATTTTCTCTTTACCTCATTAACTCAAATGAG
TTTTGATTTAATTTCAGCGGCCAGCGCCTGGACCTCGCGGGCAGCGTCGCCCTCGGGTTCTGATTCAAGA
ACGGTTGTGCCGGCGGCGGCAGTGCCTGGGTAGCTCACGCGCTGCGTGATACGGGACTCAAGAATGGGCA
GCTCGTACCCGGCCAGCGCCTCGGCAACCTCACCGCCGATGCGCGTGCCTTTGATCGCCCGCGACACGAC
AAAGGCCGCTTGTAGCCTTCCATCCGTGACCTCAATGCGCTGCTTAACCAGCTCCACCAGGTCGGCGGTG
GCCCATATGTCGTAAGGGCTTGGCTGCACCGGAATCAGCACGAAGTCGGCTGCCTTGATCGCGGACACAG
CCAAGTCCGCCGCCTGGGGCGCTCCGTCGATCACTACGAAGTCGCGCCGGCCGATGGCCTTCACGTCGCG
GTCAATCGTCGGGCGGTCGATGCCGACAACGGTTAGCGGTTGATCTTCCCGCACGGCCGCCCAATCGCGG
GCACTGCCCTGGGGATCGGAATCGACTAACAGAACATCGGCCCCGGCGAGTTGCAGGGCGCGGGCTAGAT
GGGTTGCGATGGTCGTCTTGCCTGACCCGCCTTTCTGGTTAAGTACAGCGATAACCTTCATGCGTTCCCC
TTGCGTATTTGTTTATTTACTCATCGCATCATATACGCAGCGACCGCATGACGCAAGCTGTTTTACTCAA
ATACACATCACCTTTTTAGACGGCGGCGCTCGGTTTCTTCAGCGGCCAAGCTGGCCGGCCAGGCCGCCAG
CTTGGCATCAGACAAACCGGCCAGGATTTCATGCAGCCGCACGGTTGAGACGTGCGCGGGCGGCTCGAAC
ACGTACCCGGCCGCGATCATCTCCGCCTCGATCTCTTCGGTAATGAAAAACGGTTCGTCCTGGCCGTCCT
GGTGCGGTTTCATGCTTGTTCCTCTTGGCGTTCATTCTCGGCGGCCGCCAGGGCGTCGGCCTCGGTCAAT
GCGTCCTCACGGAAGGCACCGCGCCGCCTGGCCTCGGTGGGCGTCACTTCCTCGCTGCGCTCAAGTGCGC
GGTACAGGGTCGAGCGATGCACGCCAAGCAGTGCAGCCGCCTCTTTCACGGTGCGGCCTTCCTGGTCGAT
CAGCTCGCGGGCGTGCGCGATCTGTGCCGGGGTGAGGGTAGGGCGGGGGCCAAACTTCACGCCTCGGGCC
TTGGCGGCCTCGCGCCCGCTCCGGGTGCGGTCGATGATTAGGGAACGCTCGAACTCGGCAATGCCGGCGA
ACACGGTCAACACCATGCGGCCGGCCGGCGTGGTGGTGTCGGCCCACGGCTCTGCCAGGCTACGCAGGCC
CGCGCCGGCCTCCTGGATGCGCTCGGCAATGTCCAGTAGGTCGCGGGTGCTGCGGGCCAGGCGGTCTAGC
CTGGTCACTGTCACAACGTCGCCAGGGCGTAGGTGGTCAAGCATCCTGGCCAGCTCCGGGCGGTCGCGCC
TGGTGCCGGTGATCTTCTCGGAAAACAGCTTGGTGCAGCCGGCCGCGTGCAGTTCGGCCCGTTGGTTGGT
CAAGTCCTGGTCGTCGGTGCTGACGCGGGCATAGCCCAGCAGGCCAGCGGCGGCGCTCTTGTTCATGGCG
TAATGTCTCCGGTTCTAGTCGCAAGTATTCTACTTTATGCGACTAAAACACGCGACAAGAAAACGCCAGG
AAAAGGGCAGGGCGGCAGCCTGTCGCGTAACTTAGGACTTGTGCGACATGTCGTTTTCAGAAGACGGCTG
CACTGAACGTCAGAAGCCGACTGCACTATAGCAGCGGAGGGGTTGGATCAAAGTACTTTGATCCCGAGGG
GAACCCTGTGGTTGGCATGCACATACAAATGGACGAACGGATAAACCTTTTCACGCCCTTTTAAATATCC
GTTATTCTAATAAACGCTCTTTTCTCTTAGGTTTACCCGCCAATATATCCTGTCAAACACTGATAGTTTA
AACTGAAGGCGGGAAACGACAATCTGATCCAAGCTCAAGCTGCTCTAGCATTCGCCATTCAGGCTGCGCA
ACTGTTGGGAAGGGCGATCGGTGCGGGCCTCTTCGCTATTACGCCAGCTGGCGAAAGGGGGATGTGCTGC
AAGGCGATTAAGTTGGGTAACGCCAGGGTTTTCCCAGTCACGACGTTGTAAAACGACGGCCAGTGCCAAG
CTTGCATG
