>Addgene plasmid #51493 | pLSL | addgene partial sequence | sequence record 80061 | ccdB-fwd 5'-GCATGATGACCACCGATATG-3'
GTCTCCGTTATCGGGGAAGAAGTGGCTGATCTCAGCCACCGCGAAAATGACATCAAAAACGCCATTAACC
TGATGTTCTGGGGAATATAAATGTCAGGCTCCCTTATACACAGCCAGTCTGCAGGTCGACCATAGTGACT
GGATATGTTGTGTTTTACAGTATTATGTAGTCTGTTTTTTATGCAAAATCTAATTTAATATATTGATATT
TATATCATTTTACGTTTCTCGTTCAGCTTTCTTGTACAAAGTGGTGAGTGTACTTCAAGTCAGTGGGAAA
TCAATAAAATGATTATTTTATGAATATATTTCATTGTGCAAGTAGATAGAAATTACATATGTTACATAAC
ACACGAAATAAACAAAAAAAGACAATCCAAAAACAAACACCCCAAAAAAAATAATCACTTTAGATAAACT
CGTATGAGGAGAGGCACGTTCAGTGACTCGACGATTCCCGAGCAAAAAAAGTCTCCCCGTCACACATGTA
GTGGGTGACGCAATTATCTTTAAAGTAATCCTTCTGTTGACTTGTCATTGATAACATCCAGTCTTCGTCA
GGATTGCAAAGAATTATAGAAGGGATCCCACTCGAGCCAAGCTTGGCGTGTCTGCAGGTCAACATGGTGG
AGCACGACACACTTGTCTACTCCAAAAATATCAAAGATACAGTCTCAGAAGACCAAAGGGCAATTGAGAC
TTTTCAACAAAGGGTAATATCCGGAAACCTCCTCGGATTCCATTGCCCAGCTATCTGTCACTTTATTGTG
AAGATAGTGGAAAAGGAAGGTGGCTCCTACAAATGCCATCATTGCGATAAAGGAAAGGCCATCGTTGAAG
ATGCCTCTGCCGACAGTGGTCCCAAAGATGGACCCC
