>Addgene plasmid #51493 | pLSL | addgene partial sequence | sequence record 80067 | CAT-R 5'-GCAACTGACTGAAATGCCTC-3'
TTGGGATATATCAACGGTGGTATATCCAGTGATTTTTTTCTCCATTTTAGCTTCCTTAGCTCCTGAAAAT
CTCGACGGATCCTAACTCAAAATCCACACATTATACGAGCCGGAAGCATAAAGTGTAAAGCCTGGGGTGC
CTAATGCGGCCGCCATAGTGACTGGATATGTTGTGTTTTACAGTATTATGTAGTCTGTTTTTTATGCAAA
ATCTAATTTAATATATTGATATTTATATCATTTTACGTTTCTCGTTCAGCTTTTTTGTACAAACTTGTAG
AAATGATTTAAATTGCTGCAATAGAAGTAGAATGCTTGATTGCTTGAGATTCGTTTGTTTTGTATATGTT
GTGTTGAGAACTCTCGACGTCCTGCAAACAATACACAACAAAGACAATGAGATTTGGTTTTATAAACAAT
CAAGAATCTTAGGGAGGGTCGTACGAATAATTCGTATCCAACGGAAATACCTGATACAATATACGCTCCA
TCAAATACCATCACATCGTATATGCTTTTATAGTGTGAACACCTTTAACCCTAGTGGGCGGGAAATTTTC
TACTTTAAATCTGGACCGCTCGTGCTAAAGCACTCGCGATAAGG
