>Addgene plasmid #51493 | pLSL | addgene partial sequence | sequence record 80793 | Tac promoter
ATGATTACGAATTCGAGCTCGGTACCCGGGGATCCTCTAGAGTCGACCTGCAGGGAGGGTCGTACGAATA
ATTCGTATCCAACGGAAATACCTGATACAATATACGCTCCATCAAATACCATCACATCGTATATGCTTTT
ATAGTGTGAACACCTTTAACCCTAGTGGGCGGGAAATTTTCTACTTTAAATCTGGACCGCTCGTGCTAAA
GCACTCGCGATAAGGGGGGGCCACGCCGGTAATATTAAATTCGGCGTGGGCCCCCCCTTGTCGCAAAGAC
TTCGTCTTTAAGTAAATTCCACGTCATTTTCCACTATCTATTAAAATGACCAAAATACCCCTGCCTCCAT
GCCTCCACGCCGGTTATAAGATAGAGTTTGAGGCAACCCCTCGGAGTCACAACAACATGCCTTCTGCTAG
TAAGAACTTCAGACTCCAATCTAAATATGTTTTCCTTACCTATCCCAAGTGCTCATCTCAAAGAGATGAT
TTATTCCAGTTTCTCTGGGAGAAACTCACACCTTTTCTTATTTTCTTCCTTGGTGTTGCTTCTGAGCTTC
ATCAAGATGGCACTACCCACTATCATGCTCTTCTCCAGCTTGATAAAAAACCTTGTATTAGAAGACAGTA
ATAATGTGTGAAGTGAAACTTACCTCTCCAAATGAAATGAACTTCCTTATATAGAGGAAGGGGGATCCTC
TAGAGTCGAGGTCCTCTCCAAATGAAATGAACTTCCTTATATAGAGGAAGGGTCTTGCGAAGGATAGTGG
GATTGTGCGTCATCCCTTACGTCAGTGGAGATATCACATCAATCCACTTGCTTTGAAGACGTGGTTGGAA
CGTCTTCTTTTTCCACGATGCTCCTCGTGGGTGGGGGTCCATCTTTGGGACCACTGTCGGCAGAGGCATC
TTCAACGATGGCCTTTCCTTTATCGCAATGATGGCATTTGTAGGAGCCACCTTCCTTTTCCACTATCTTC
ACAATAAAGTGACAGA
